Addgene plasmid #1531: L3135
Purpose: (Empty Backbone)
Depositing lab: Andrew Fire. Depositing organization: Carnegie Institution for Science.
Backbone
  Vector backbone: Unknown
  Backbone size (bp): 8499
  Vector type: Worm Expression
Growth in bacteria
  Bacterial resistance: Ampicillin, 100 μg/mL
  Growth temperature: 37°C
  Growth strain: DH5alpha
  Copy number: Unknown
Gene/Insert
  Gene/Insert name: None
  Tag / fusion protein: IVSA, ATG-SecSig, pes10
  Cloning method: Restriction Enzyme
Terms and licenses: Academic/Nonprofit Terms; Industry Terms: Not Available to Industry
Depositor comments: See Fire Lab Vector Kit Documentation 1997. Fire Lab Miniprep Number pPD107.94, Ligation number L3135.
How to cite: L3135 was a gift from Andrew Fire (Addgene plasmid # 1531 ; http://n2t.net/addgene:1531 ; RRID:Addgene_1531)
