[The description below was written by a language model from this plasmid's Addgene catalogue record and pLannotate feature annotations shown in this document.]
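Description:
L3135 (miniprep designation pPD107.94) is an empty-backbone worm expression vector from the 1997 Fire Lab Vector Kit, intended for building reporter fusions in Caenorhabditis elegans. The parent backbone is listed as unknown, and the catalogue size of about 8.5 kb agrees closely with the 8,492 nt depositor sequence. In E. coli it is propagated through a ColE1/pUC-type origin and selected with ampicillin via the bla gene and its native promoter. Remnants of pUC/pBR322 sequence are also detected: a polylinker fragment, lac promoter/operator and CAP site, and short lacI, rop and bom fragments.

The payload is a reporter cassette rather than a gene of interest. The feature table shows a GFP coding region (matched as a fragment to a GFP variant, consistent with an Aequorea-derived GFP) followed on the same strand by lacZ. The lacZ match is broken into several segments with gaps between them; the record does not explain these breaks. This layout suggests a GFP–β-galactosidase fusion reporter, although the table does not confirm that the two are in frame. The short trpS match between them and the aex-5 match downstream of lacZ are small fragment hits whose function is not explained by the record.

The catalogue fields list three modules that the automated annotation did not pick up. These are "IVSA", presumably a synthetic intron; "ATG-SecSig", a start codon with a secretion signal; and "pes10", which in this vector series usually denotes the pes-10 minimal promoter used for testing enhancer activity. Their positions are not stated, and the kit documentation cited by the depositor is the authority for the exact design. Candidate regulatory DNA would be inserted by restriction cloning to assay expression patterns in transgenic worms.
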