Features (pLannotate 1.2.2; 16 found; start..end, strand, type, name):
     24..47      -  misc_feature   MCS (fragment): pUC18/19 multiple cloning site
    560..1435    +  CDS            vsfGFP-9 (fragment): vsfGFP-9 is a basic (constitutively fluorescent) green fluorescent protein published in 2015, derived from Aequorea victoria. It has low acid sensitivity.
   1430..1510    +  CDS            trpS (fragment): SYW_ECOLI - Experimental evidence at protein level: Swiss-Prot protein existence level 1. Catalyzes the attachment of tryptophan to tRNA(Trp). Amino acylates tRNA(Trp) with both L- and D-tryptophan, although D-tryptophan is a poor substrate (PubMed:10918062). From Escherichia coli (strain K12).
   1515..1647    +  CDS            lacZα (fragment): LacZα fragment of β-galactosidase; lacZ fragment
   1699..2033    +  CDS            lacZ (fragment): β-galactosidase; lacZ
   2080..5070    +  CDS            lacZ: BGAL_ECOLI - Experimental evidence at protein level: Swiss-Prot protein existence level 1. From Escherichia coli (strain K12).
   5623..5775    +  CDS            aex-5 (fragment): AEX5_CAEEL - Also known as kpc-3 From Caenorhabditis elegans.
   5903..5938    +  CDS            rop (fragment): Rop protein, which maintains plasmids at low copy number; rop
   6040..6139    +  misc_feature   bom (fragment): basis of mobility region from pBR322
   6237..6341    +  promoter       AmpR promoter: bla
   6342..7202    +  CDS            AmpR: β-lactamase; bla; confers resistance to ampicillin, carbenicillin, and related antibiotics
   7373..7961    +  rep_origin     ori: high-copy-number ColE1/pMB1/pBR322/pUC origin of replication
   8144..8236    +  CDS            lacI (fragment): lac repressor; lacI; The lac repressor binds to the lac operator to inhibit transcription in E. coli. This inhibition can be relieved by adding lactose or isopropyl-β-D-thiogalactopyranoside (IPTG).
   8249..8270    +  protein_bind   CAP binding site: CAP binding activates transcription in the presence of cAMP. E. coli catabolite activator protein
   8285..8315    +  promoter       lac promoter: promoter for the E. coli lac operon
   8323..8339    +  protein_bind   lac operator: The lac repressor binds to the lac operator to inhibit transcription in E. coli. This inhibition can be relieved by adding lactose or isopropyl-β-D-thiogalactopyranoside (IPTG). lac repressor encoded by lacI
>Addgene plasmid #1531 | L3135 | depositor full sequence | sequence record 141 | Author sequence
AAGCTTGCATGCCTGCAGGCCTTGGTCGACTCTAGAGGATCCCCGGGGATTGGCCAAAGGACCCAAAGGT
ATGTTTCGAATGATACTAACATAACATAGAACATTTTCAGGAGGACCCTTGCTTGGCTAGCAAAAATGCA
TAAGGTTTTGCTGGCACTGTTCTTTATCTTTCTGGCACCAGCATCCGCACTGGCAGTCTCCGAACCGGCC
TGCAGGATCGATTTTTTGCAAATTACGAGCGTTGTAGGGGGCGGAGCGATAGGTCCTATAGGTTTTGGTA
TATCATCATTCATTCATTCATTGGTACATTCATTTACCCACCTTCCTCTTTCTGAGCTTCTCTGGAGTTC
TGTGCTTCCTTTTTCCCTTATCTTTATACTGTAATTTTTAACTTTCAGGCATTGATTGGATCCCCGGGAT
TGGCCAAAGGACCCAAAGGTATGTTTCGAATGATACTAACATAACATAGAACATTTTCAGGAGGACCCTT
GCTTGGAGGGTACCGAGCTCAGAAAAAATGACTGCTCCAAAGAAGAAGCGTAAGGTACCGGTAGAAAAAA
TGAGTAAAGGAGAAGAACTTTTCACTGGAGTTGTCCCAATTCTTGTTGAATTAGATGGTGATGTTAATGG
GCACAAATTTTCTGTCAGTGGAGAGGGTGAAGGTGATGCAACATACGGAAAACTTACCCTTAAATTTATT
TGCACTACTGGAAAACTACCTGTTCCATGGGTAAGTTTAAACATATATATACTAACTAACCCTGATTATT
TAAATTTTCAGCCAACACTTGTCACTACTTTCTGTTATGGTGTTCAATGCTTCTCGAGATACCCAGATCA
TATGAAACGGCATGACTTTTTCAAGAGTGCCATGCCCGAAGGTTATGTACAGGAAAGAACTATATTTTTC
AAAGATGACGGGAACTACAAGACACGTAAGTTTAAACAGTTCGGTACTAACTAACCATACATATTTAAAT
TTTCAGGTGCTGAAGTCAAGTTTGAAGGTGATACCCTTGTTAATAGAATCGAGTTAAAAGGTATTGATTT
TAAAGAAGATGGAAACATTCTTGGACACAAATTGGAATACAACTATAACTCACACAATGTATACATCATG
GCAGACAAACAAAAGAATGGAATCAAAGTTGTAAGTTTAAACATGATTTTACTAACTAACTAATCTGATT
TAAATTTTCAGAACTTCAAAATTAGACACAACATTGAAGATGGAAGCGTTCAACTAGCAGACCATTATCA
ACAAAATACTCCAATTGGCGATGGCCCTGTCCTTTTACCAGACAACCATTACCTGTCCACACAATCTGCC
CTTTCGAAAGATCCCAACGAAAAGAGAGACCACATGGTCCTTCTTGAGTTTGTAACAGCTGCTGGGATTA
CACATGGCATGGATGAACTATACAAATGCCCGGTGGGTGAAGACCAGAAACAGCACCTCGAACTGAGCCG
CGATATTGCCCAGCGTTTCAACGCGCTGTATGGCGAGATCGATCCCGTCGTTTTACAACGTCGTGACTGG
GAAAACCCTGGCGTTACCCAACTTAATCGCCTTGCAGCACATCCCCCTTTCGCCAGCTGGCGTAATAGCG
AAGAGGCCCGCACCGATCGCCCTTCCCAACAGTTGCGAAGGTAAGTTTAAACAGATCCATACTAACTAAC
TTGTTCTGACATAATTTTCAGCTTGAATGGCGAATGGCGCTTTGCCTGGTTTCCGGCACCAGAAGCGGTG
CCGGAAAGCTGGCTGGAGTGCGATCTTCCTGAGGCCGATACTGTCGTCGTCCCCTCAAACTGGCAGATGC
ACGGTTACGATGCGCCCATCTACACCAACGTGACCTATCCCATTACGGTCAATCCGCCGTTTGTTCCCAC
GGAGAATCCGACGGGTTGTTACTCGCTCACATTTAATGTTGATGAAAGCTGGCTACAGGAAGGCCAGACG
CGAATTATTTTTGATGGCGTTAACTCGGCGTTTCATCTGTGGTGCAACGGGCGCTGGGTCGGTTACGGCC
AGGTAAGTTTAATTAAGTTGATACTAACTAACAAGATCTGATTAATTTTCAGGACAGTCGTTTGCCGTCT
GAATTTGACCTGAGCGCATTTTTACGCGCCGGAGAAAACCGCCTCGCGGTGATGGTGCTGCGCTGGAGTG
ACGGCAGTTATCTGGAAGATCAGGATATGTGGCGGATGAGCGGCATTTTCCGTGACGTCTCGTTGCTGCA
TAAACCGACTACACAAATCAGCGATTTCCATGTTGCCACTCGCTTTAATGATGATTTCTCCCGCGCTGTA
CTGGAGGCTGAAGTCCAGGTAAGTTTAAACAGGATCTTACTAACTAACATGCTAACACTGAATTTTCAGA
TGTGCGGCGAGTTGCGTGACTACCTACGGGTAACAGTTTCTTTATGGCAGGGTGAAACGCAGGTCGCCAG
CGGCACCGCGCCTTTCGGCGGTGAAATTATCGATGAGCGTGGTGGTTATGCCGATCGCGTCACACTACGT
CTGAACGTCGAAAACCCGAAACTGTGGAGCGCCGAAATCCCGAATCTCTATCGTGCGGTGGTTGAACTGC
ACACCGCCGACGGCACGCTGATTGAAGCAGAAGCCTGCGATGTCGGTTTCCGCGAGGTGCGGATTGAAAA
TGGTCTGCTGCTGCTGAACGGCAAGCCGTTGCTGATTCGAGGCGTTAACCGTCACGAGCATCATCCTCTG
CATGGTCAGGTCATGGATGAGCAGACGATGGTGCAGGATGTAAGTTTAAACTATTCGTTACTAACTAACT
TTAAACATTTAAATTTTCAGATCCTGCTGATGAAGCAGAACAACTTTAACGCCGTGCGCTGTTCGCATTA
TCCGAACCATCCGCTGTGGTACACGCTGTGCGACCGCTACGGCCTGTATGTGGTGGATGAAGCCAATATT
GAAACCCACGGCATGGTGCCAATGAATCGTCTGACCGATGATCCGCGCTGGCTACCGGCGATGAGCGAAC
GCGTAACGCGAATGGTGCAGCGCGATCGTAATCACCCGAGTGTGATCATCTGGTCGCTGGGGAATGGTAA
GTTTAAACAGTTGAATACTAACTAACGGAGATCTTTGAAATTTTCAGAATCAGGCCACGGCGCTAATCAC
GACGCGCTGTATCGCTGGATCAAATCTGTCGATCCTTCCCGCCCGGTGCAGTATGAAGGCGGCGGAGCCG
ACACCACGGCCACCGATATTATTTGCCCGATGTACGCGCGCGTGGATGAAGACCAGCCCTTCCCGGCTGT
GCCGAAATGGTCCATCAAAAAATGGCTTTCGCTACCTGGAGAGACGCGCCCGCTGATTCTTTGCGAGGTA
AGTTTAAACAGAACTCTACTAACTAACACATTAGATCCTAATTTTCAGTACGCTCACGCGATGGGCAACA
GTCTTGGCGGTTTCGCTAAATACTGGCAGGCGTTTCGTCAGTATCCCCGTTTACAGGGCGGCTTCGTCTG
GGACTGGGTGGATCAGTCGCTGATTAAATATGATGAAAACGGCAACCCGTGGTCGGCTTACGGCGGTGAT
TTTGGCGATACGCCGAACGATCGCCAGTTCTGTATGAACGGTCTGGTCTTTGCCGACCGCACGCCGCATC
CAGCGTAAGTTTAAACAATAACCTACTAACTAACGTAGATAATTTAAATTTTCAGGCTGACGGAAGCAAA
ACACCAGCAGCAGTTTTTCCAGTTCCGTTTATCCGGGCAAACCATCGAAGTGACCAGCGAATACCTGTTC
CGTCATAGCGATAACGAGCTCCTGCACTGGATGGTGGCGCTGGATGGTAAGCCGCTGGCAAGCGGTGAAG
TGCCTCTGGATGTCGCTCCACAAGGTAAACAGTTGATTGAACTGCCTGAACTACCGCAGCCGGAGAGCGC
CGGGCAACTCTGGCTCACAGTACGCGTAGTGCAACCGAACGCGACCGCATGGTCAGAAGCCGGGCACATC
AGCGCATGGCAGCAGTGGAGGTAAGTTTAAACAAGATCCTACTAACTAACTCTACATTGATGAATTTTCA
GACTGGCGGAAAACCTCAGTGTGACGCTCCCCGCCGCGTCCCACGCCATCCCGCATCTGACCACCAGCGA
AATGGATTTTTGCATCGAGCTGGGTAATAAGCGTTGGCAATTTAACCGCCAGTCAGGCTTTCTTTCACAG
ATGTGGATTGGCGATAAAAAACAACTGCTGACGCCGCTGCGCGATCAGTTCACCCGTGCACCGCTGGATA
ACGACATTGGCGTAAGTGAAGCGACCCGCATTGACCCTAACGCCTGGGTCGGTAAGTTTAAACAAAGTTG
TACTAACTAACGAAGATCTTGATAATTTTCAGAACGCTGGAAGGCGGCGGGCCATTACCAGGCCGAAGCA
GCGTTGTTGCAGTGCACGGCAGATACACTTGCTGATGCGGTGCTGATTACGACCGCTCACGCGTGGCAGC
ATCAGGGGAAAACCTTATTTATCAGCCGGAAAACCTACCGGATTGATGGTAGTGGTCAAATGGCGATTAC
CGTTGATGTTGAAGTGGCGAGCGATACACCGCATCCGGCGCGGATTGGCCTGAACTGCCAGCTGGCGCAG
GTAGCAGAGCGGGTAAACTGGCTCGGATTAGGGCCGCAAGAAAACTATCCCGACCGCCTTACTGCCGCCT
GTTTTGACCGCTGGGATCTGCCATTGTCAGACATGTAGTAAGTTTAAACTTGATAGTACTAACTAACATG
TTTCATTTAAATTTTCAGTACCCCGTACGTCTTCCCGAGCGAAAACGGTCTGCGCTGCGGGACGCGCGAA
TTGAATTATGGCCCACACCAGTGGCGCGGCGACTTCCAGTTCAACATCAGCCGCTACAGTCAACAGCAAC
TGATGGAAACCAGCCATCGCCATCTGCTGCACGCGGAAGAAGGCACATGGCTGAATATCGACGGTTTCCA
TATGGGGATTGGTGGCGACGACTCCTGGAGCCCGTCAGTATCGGCGGAATTCCAACTGAGCGCCGGTCGC
TACCATTACCAACTTGTCTGGTGTCAAAAATAATAGGGGCCGCTGTCATCAGAGTAAGTTTAAACTGAGT
TCTACTAACTAACGAGTAATATTTAAATTTTCAGCATCTCGCGCCCGTGCCTCTGACTTCTAAGTCCAAT
TACTCTTCAACATCCCTACATGCTCTTTCTCCCTGTGCTCCCACCCCCTATTTTTGTTATTATCAAAAAA
CTTCTCTTAATTTCTTTGTTTTTTAGCTTCTTTTAAGTCACCTCTAACAATGAAATTGTGTAGATTCAAA
AATAGAATTAATTCGTAATAAAAAGTCGAAAAAAATTGTGCTCCCTCCCCCCATTAATAATAATTCTATC
CCAAAATCTACACAATGTTCTGTGTACACTTCTTATGTTTTTTACTTCTGATAAATTTTTTTGAAACATC
ATAGAAAAAACCGCACACAAAATACCTTATCATATGTTACGTTTCAGTTTATGACCGCAATTTTTATTTC
TTCGCACGTCTGGGCCTCTCATGACGTCAAATCATGCTCATCGTGAAAAAGTTTTGGAGTATTTTTGGAA
TTTTTCAATCAAGTGAAAGTTTATGAAATTAATTTTCCTGCTTTTGCTTTTTGGGGTTTCCCCTATTGTT
TGTCAAGATTTCGAGGACGGCGTTTTTCTTGCTAAAATCACAAGTATTGATGAGCACGATGCAAGAAAGA
TCGGAAGAAGGTTTGGGTTTGAGGCTCAGTGGAAGGTGAGTAGAAGTTGATAATTTGAAAGTGGAGTAGT
GTCTATGGGGTTTTTGCCTTAAATGACAGAATACATTCCCAATATACCAAACATAACTGTTTCCTACTAG
TCGGCCGTACGGGCCCTTTCGTCTCGCGCGTTTCGGTGATGACGGTGAAAACCTCTGACACATGCAGCTC
CCGGAGACGGTCACAGCTTGTCTGTAAGCGGATGCCGGGAGCAGACAAGCCCGTCAGGGCGCGTCAGCGG
GTGTTGGCGGGTGTCGGGGCTGGCTTAACTATGCGGCATCAGAGCAGATTGTACTGAGAGTGCACCATAT
GCGGTGTGAAATACCGCACAGATGCGTAAGGAGAAAATACCGCATCAGGCGGCCTTAAGGGCCTCGTGAT
ACGCCTATTTTTATAGGTTAATGTCATGATAATAATGGTTTCTTAGACGTCAGGTGGCACTTTTCGGGGA
AATGTGCGCGGAACCCCTATTTGTTTATTTTTCTAAATACATTCAAATATGTATCCGCTCATGAGACAAT
AACCCTGATAAATGCTTCAATAATATTGAAAAAGGAAGAGTATGAGTATTCAACATTTCCGTGTCGCCCT
TATTCCCTTTTTTGCGGCATTTTGCCTTCCTGTTTTTGCTCACCCAGAAACGCTGGTGAAAGTAAAAGAT
GCTGAAGATCAGTTGGGTGCACGAGTGGGTTACATCGAACTGGATCTCAACAGCGGTAAGATCCTTGAGA
GTTTTCGCCCCGAAGAACGTTTTCCAATGATGAGCACTTTTAAAGTTCTGCTATGTGGCGCGGTATTATC
CCGTATTGACGCCGGGCAAGAGCAACTCGGTCGCCGCATACACTATTCTCAGAATGACTTGGTTGAGTAC
TCACCAGTCACAGAAAAGCATCTTACGGATGGCATGACAGTAAGAGAATTATGCAGTGCTGCCATAACCA
TGAGTGATAACACTGCGGCCAACTTACTTCTGACAACGATCGGAGGACCGAAGGAGCTAACCGCTTTTTT
GCACAACATGGGGGATCATGTAACTCGCCTTGATCGTTGGGAACCGGAGCTGAATGAAGCCATACCAAAC
GACGAGCGTGACACCACGATGCCTGTAGCAATGGCAACAACGTTGCGCAAACTATTAACTGGCGAACTAC
TTACTCTAGCTTCCCGGCAACAATTAATAGACTGGATGGAGGCGGATAAAGTTGCAGGACCACTTCTGCG
CTCGGCCCTTCCGGCTGGCTGGTTTATTGCTGATAAATCTGGAGCCGGTGAGCGTGGGTCTCGCGGTATC
ATTGCAGCACTGGGGCCAGATGGTAAGCCCTCCCGTATCGTAGTTATCTACACGACGGGGAGTCAGGCAA
CTATGGATGAACGAAATAGACAGATCGCTGAGATAGGTGCCTCACTGATTAAGCATTGGTAACTGTCAGA
CCAAGTTTACTCATATATACTTTAGATTGATTTAAAACTTCATTTTTAATTTAAAAGGATCTAGGTGAAG
ATCCTTTTTGATAATCTCATGACCAAAATCCCTTAACGTGAGTTTTCGTTCCACTGAGCGTCAGACCCCG
TAGAAAAGATCAAAGGATCTTCTTGAGATCCTTTTTTTCTGCGCGTAATCTGCTGCTTGCAAACAAAAAA
ACCACCGCTACCAGCGGTGGTTTGTTTGCCGGATCAAGAGCTACCAACTCTTTTTCCGAAGGTAACTGGC
TTCAGCAGAGCGCAGATACCAAATACTGTCCTTCTAGTGTAGCCGTAGTTAGGCCACCACTTCAAGAACT
CTGTAGCACCGCCTACATACCTCGCTCTGCTAATCCTGTTACCAGTGGCTGCTGCCAGTGGCGATAAGTC
GTGTCTTACCGGGTTGGACTCAAGACGATAGTTACCGGATAAGGCGCAGCGGTCGGGCTGAACGGGGGGT
TCGTGCACACAGCCCAGCTTGGAGCGAACGACCTACACCGAACTGAGATACCTACAGCGTGAGCATTGAG
AAAGCGCCACGCTTCCCGAAGGGAGAAAGGCGGACAGGTATCCGGTAAGCGGCAGGGTCGGAACAGGAGA
GCGCACGAGGGAGCTTCCAGGGGGAAACGCCTGGTATCTTTATAGTCCTGTCGGGTTTCGCCACCTCTGA
CTTGAGCGTCGATTTTTGTGATGCTCGTCAGGGGGGCGGAGCCTATGGAAAAACGCCAGCAACGCGGCCT
TTTTACGGTTCCTGGCCTTTTGCTGGCCTTTTGCTCACATGTTCTTTCCTGCGTTATCCCCTGATTCTGT
GGATAACCGTATTACCGCCTTTGAGTGAGCTGATACCGCTCGCCGCAGCCGAACGACCGAGCGCAGCGAG
TCAGTGAGCGAGGAAGCGGAAGAGCGCCCAATACGCAAACCGCCTCTCCCCGCGCGTTGGCCGATTCATT
AATGCAGCTGGCACGACAGGTTTCCCGACTGGAAAGCGGGCAGTGAGCGCAACGCAATTAATGTGAGTTA
GCTCACTCATTAGGCACCCCAGGCTTTACACTTTATGCTTCCGGCTCGTATGTTGTGTGGAATTGTGAGC
GGATAACAATTTCACACAGGAAACAGCTATGACCATGATTACGCCAAGCTGTAAGTTTAAACATGATCTT
ACTAACTAACTATTCTCATTTAAATTTTCAGAGCTTAAAAATGGCTGAAATCACTCACAACGATGGATAC
GCTAACAACTTGGAAATGAAAT
