>Addgene plasmid #1531 | L3135 | addgene partial sequence | sequence record 140032 | M13-rev 5'-CAGGAAACAGCTATGACC-3'
GTAAGTTTAAACATGATCTTACTAACTAACTATTCTCATTTAAATTTTCAGAGCTTAAAAATGGCTGAAA
TCACTCACAACGATGGATACGCTAACAACTTGGAAATGAAATAAGCTTGCATGCCTGCAGGCCTTGGTCG
ACTCTAGAGGATCCCCGGGGATTGGCCAAAGGACCCAAAGGTATGTTTCGAATGATACTAACATAACATA
GAACATTTTCAGGAGGACCCTTGCTTGGCTAGCAAAAATGCATAAGGTTTTGCTGGCACTGTTCTTTATC
TTTCTGGCACCAGCATCCGCACTGGCAGTCTCCGAACCGGCCTGCAGGTCGATTTTTTGCAAATTACGAG
CGTTGTAGGGGGCGGAGCGATAGGTCCTATAGGTTTTGGTATATCATCATTCATTCATTCATTGGTACAT
TCATTTACCCACCTTCCTCTTTCTGAGCTTCTCTGGAGTTCTGTGCTTCCTTTTTCCCTTATCTTTATAC
TGTAATTTTTAACTTTCAGGCATTGATTGGATCCCCGGGATTGGCCAAAGGACCCAAAGGTATGTTTCGA
ATGATACTAACATAACATAGAACATTTTCAGGAGGACCCTTGCTTGGAGGGTACCGAGCTCAGAAAAAAT
GACTGCTCCAAAGAAGAAGCGTAAGGTACCGGTAGAAAAAATGAGTAAAGGAGAAGAACTTTTCACTGGA
GTTGTCCCAATTCTTGTTGAATTAGATGGTGATGTTAATGGGCACAAATTTTCTGTCAGTGGAGAGGGTG
AAGGTGATGCAACATACGGAAAACTTACCCTTAAATTTATTTGCACTACTGGAAAACTACCTGTTCCATG
GGTAAGTTTAAACATATATATACTAACTAACCCTGATTATTTAAATTTTCAGCCAACACTTGTCACTACT
TTCTGTTATGGTGTTCAATGCTTCTCGAGATACCCAGATCATATGAAACGGCATGACTTTTTCAAGAGTG
CCATGCCCGAAGGTTATGTACAGGAAAGAACTATATTTTTCAAAGATGACGGGAACTACAAGACACGTAA
GTTTAAACAGT
