>Addgene plasmid #1531 | L3135 | addgene partial sequence | sequence record 140034 | GFP-F 5'-GGTCCTTCTTGAGTTTGTAAC-3'
TGGCATGGATGAACTATACAAATGCCCGGTGGGTGAAGACCAGAAACAGCACCTCGAACTGAGCCGCGAT
ATTGCCCAGCGTTTCAACGCGCTGTATGGCGAGATCGATCCCGTCGTTTTACAACGTCGTGACTGGGAAA
ACCCTGGCGTTACCCAACTTAATCGCCTTGCAGCACATCCCCCTTTCGCCAGCTGGCGTAATAGCGAAGA
GGCCCGCACCGATCGCCCTTCCCAACAGTTGCGAAGGTAAGTTTAAACAGATCCATACTAACTAACTTGT
TCTGACATAATTTTCAGCTTGAATGGCGAATGGCGCTTTGCCTGGTTTCCGGCACCAGAAGCGGTGCCGG
AAAGCTGGCTGGAGTGCGATCTTCCTGAGGCCGATACTGTCGTCGTCCCCTCAAACTGGCAGATGCACGG
TTACGATGCGCCCATCTACACCAACGTGACCTATCCCATTACGGTCAATCCGCCGTTTGTTCCCACGGAG
AATCCGACGGGTTGTTACTCGCTCACATTTAATGTTGATGAAAGCTGGCTACAGGAAGGCCAGACGCGAA
TTATTTTTGATGGCGTTAACTCGGCGTTTCATCTGTGGTGCAACGGGCGCTGGGTCGGTTACGGCCAGGT
AAGTTTAATTAAGTTGATACTAACTAACAAGATCTGATTAATTTTCAGGACAGTCGTTTGCCGTCTGAAT
TTGACCTGAGCGCATTTTTACGCGCCGGAGAAAACCGCCTCGCGGTGATGGTGCTGCGCTGGAGTGACGG
CAGTTATCTGGAAGATCAGGATATGTGGCGGATGAGCGGCATTTTCCGTGACGTCTCGTTGCTGCATAAA
CCGACTACACAAATCAGCGATTTCCATGTTGCCACTCGCTTTAATGATGATTTCTCCCGCGCTGTACTGG
AGGCTGAAGTCCAGGTAAGTTTAAACAGGATCTTACTAACTAACATGCTAACACTGAATTTTCAGATGTG
CGGCGAGTTGCGTGACTACCTACGGGTAACAGT
