>Addgene plasmid #1531 | L3135 | addgene partial sequence | sequence record 140035 | pGEX3 5'-CCGGGAGCTGCATGTGTCAGAGG-3'
CCGAAACGCGCGAGACGAAAGGGCCCGTACGGCCGACTAGTAGGAAACAGTTATGTTTGGTATATTGGGA
ATGTATTCTGTCATTTAAGGCAAAAACCCCATAGACACTACTCCACTTTCAAATTATCAACTTCTACTCA
CCTTCCACTGAGCCTCAAACCCAAACCTTCTTCCGATCTTTCTTGCATCGTGCTCATCAATACTTGTGAT
TTTAGCAAGAAAAACGCCGTCCTCGAAATCTTGACAAACAATAGGGGAAACCCCAAAAAGCAAAAGCAGG
AAAATTAATTTCATAAACTTTCACTTGATTGAAAAATTCCAAAAATACTCCAAAACTTTTTCACGATGAG
CATGATTTGACGTCATGAGAGGCCCAGACGTGCGAAGAAATAAAAATTGCGGTCATAAACTGAAACGTAA
CATATGATAAGGTATTTTGTGTGCGGTTTTTTCTATGATGTTTCAAAAAAATTTATCAGAAGTAAAAAAC
ATAAGAAGTGTACACAGAACATTGTGTAGATTTTGGGATAGAATTATTATTAATGGGGGGAGGGAGCACA
ATTTTTTTCGACTTTTTATTACGAATTAATTCTATTTTTGAATCTACACAATTTCATTGTTAGAGGTGAC
TTAAAAGAAGCTAAAAAACAAAGAAATTAAGAGAAGTTTTTTGATAATAACAAAAATAGGGGGTGGGAGC
ACAGGGAGAAAGAGCATGTAGGGATGTTGAAGAGTAATTGGACTTAGAAGTCAGAGGCACGGGCGCGAGA
TGCTGAAAATTTAAATATTACTCGTTAGTTAGTAGAACTCAGTTTAAACTTACTCTGATGACAGCGGCCC
CTATTATTTTTGACACCAGACAAGTTGGTAATGGTAGCGACCGGCGCTCAGTTGGAATTCCGCCGATACT
GACGGGCTCCAGGAGTCGTCGCCACCAATCCCCATATGGAAACCGTCGATATTCAGCCATGTGCCTTCTT
CCGCGTGCAGCAGATGG
