>Addgene plasmid #1531 | L3135 | addgene partial sequence | sequence record 140037 | PD49-83-R 5'-GAGCACAGGGAGAAAGAGCA-3'
GAAGAGTAATTGGACTTAGAAGTCAGAGGCACGGGCGCGAGATGCTGAAAATTTAAATATTACTCGTTAG
TTAGTAGAACTCAGTTTAAACTTACTCTGATGACAGCGGCCCCTATTATTTTTGACACCAGACAAGTTGG
TAATGGTAGCGACCGGCGCTCAGTTGGAATTCCGCCGATACTGACGGGCTCCAGGAGTCGTCGCCACCAA
TCCCCATATGGAAACCGTCGATATTCAGCCATGTGCCTTCTTCCGCGTGCAGCAGATGGCGATGGCTGGT
TTCCATCAGTTGCTGTTGACTGTAGCGGCTGATGTTGAACTGGAAGTCGCCGCGCCACTGGTGTGGGCCA
TAATTCAATTCGCGCGTCCCGCAGCGCAGACCGTTTTCGCTCGGGAAGACGTACGGGGTACTGAAAATTT
AAATGAAACATGTTAGTTAGTACTATCAAGTTTAAACTTACTACATGTCTGACAATGGCAGATCCCAGCG
GTCAAAACAGGCGGCAGTAAGGCGGTCGGGATAGTTTTCTTGCGGCCCTAATCCGAGCCAGTTTACCCGC
TCTGCTACCTGCGCCAGCTGGCAGTTCAGGCCAATCCGCGCCGGATGCGGTGTATCGCTCGCCACTTCAA
CATCAACGGTAATCGCCATTTGACCACTACCATCAATCCGGTAGGTTTTCCGGCTGATAAATAAGGTTTT
CCCCTGATGCTGCCACGCGTGAGCGGTCGTAATCAGCACCGCATCAGCAAGTGTATCTGCCGTGCACTGC
AACAACGCTGCTTCGGCCTGGTAATGGCCCGCCGCCTTCCAGCGTTCTGAAAATTATCAAGATCTTCGTT
AGTTAGTACAACTTTGTTTAAACTTACCGACCCAGGCGTTAGGGTCAATGCGGGTCGCTTCACTTACGCC
AATGTCGTTATCCAGCGGTGCACGGGTGAACTGATCGCGCAGCGGCGTCAGCAGTTGTTTTTTATCGCCA
ATCCACATCTGTGAAAGAAAGCCTGACTGGCGGTTAAATTGCCAACGCTTATTACCCAGCTCGATGCAAA
AATCCATTTC
